Addgene plasmid #226986: pUC19-U6-SpCas9_gRNA-OPA1-createR194G-A7-gRNA_(CJT89)
Purpose: pUC19 plasmid with U6 promoter and SpCas9 gRNA to create an OPA1-R194G cell line via adenine base editing (target base in position A7)
Depositing lab: Benjamin Kleinstiver. Depositing organization: Massachusetts General Hospital. Publication: In situ architecture of Opa1-dependent mitochondrial cristae remodeling. Fry MY, Navarro PP, Hakim P, Ananda VY, Qin X, Landoni JC, Rath S, Inde Z, Lugo CM, Luce BE, Ge Y, McDonald JL, Ali I, Ha LL, Kleinstiver BP, Chan DC, Sarosiek KA, Chao LH. EMBO J. 2024 Feb;43(3):391-413. doi: 10.1038/s44318-024-00027-2. Epub 2024 Jan 15. PubMed 38225406.
Backbone
  Vector backbone: BPK1520
  Backbone manufacturer: Keith Joung, Addgene plasmid #65777
  Vector type: Mammalian Expression, CRISPR
Growth in bacteria
  Bacterial resistance: Ampicillin, 100 μg/mL
  Growth temperature: 37°C
  Growth strain: DH5alpha
  Copy number: High Copy
Gene/Insert
  Gene/Insert name: SpCas9 gRNA A7 to create OPA1-R194G (alt names: CJT89; pUC19-U6-SpCas9_gRNA-OPA1-createR194G-A7-gRNA_(CJT89))
  gRNA/shRNA sequence: GCGTTTAGAGCAACAGATCG
  Species: Synthetic
  Promoter: U6
  Cloning method: Restriction Enzyme; 5′ cloning site Unknown (unknown if destroyed)
  Sequencing primers: 5′ oS280-CAGGGTTATTGTCTCATGAGCGG
Terms and licenses: Academic/Nonprofit Terms; Industry Terms: Not Available to Industry
How to cite: pUC19-U6-SpCas9_gRNA-OPA1-createR194G-A7-gRNA_(CJT89) was a gift from Benjamin Kleinstiver (Addgene plasmid # 226986 ; http://n2t.net/addgene:226986 ; RRID:Addgene_226986)
