[The description below was written by a language model from this plasmid's Addgene catalogue record and pLannotate feature annotations shown in this document.]
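Description:
pUC19-U6-SpCas9_gRNA-OPA1-createR194G-A7-gRNA_(CJT89) is a compact (about 2.3 kb) guide RNA expression plasmid for mammalian cells, built on the BPK1520 backbone, a pUC19-derived vector designed for U6-driven SpCas9 guide expression. It is propagated in E. coli at high copy number through a ColE1/pUC-type origin of replication and selected with ampicillin via a β-lactamase (AmpR) gene expressed from its native bla promoter. The plasmid carries no mammalian selection marker or reporter, and no nuclease or editor coding sequence; it supplies only the guide RNA. The annotation also flags a short attB1-like fragment upstream of the U6 promoter, which is only a partial match and has no stated function in the construct.

The payload is a single RNA polymerase III transcription unit. The human U6 snRNA promoter drives a synthetic 20-nucleotide spacer, which sits in the gap between the annotated promoter and the Streptococcus pyogenes Cas9 gRNA scaffold, yielding a single guide RNA. The spacer targets OPA1, which encodes a dynamin-like GTPase involved in mitochondrial inner membrane fusion and cristae organisation. According to the record, the guide is intended for adenine base editing rather than nuclease cutting: the target adenine lies at protospacer position 7 (A7), and its A-to-G conversion produces the R194G substitution. Because the editor is not encoded here, the plasmid would be co-delivered with a separate SpCas9-based adenine base editor construct. Its stated use is generating an OPA1-R194G cell line, in the context of a study of Opa1-dependent cristae remodelling. The record does not state the species of the target locus or the cell line used.
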