Features (pLannotate 1.2.2; 6 found; start..end, strand, type, name):
     13..30      +  protein_bind   attB1 (fragment): mutant version of attB; recombination site for the Gateway® BP reaction BP Clonase™
     82..322     +  promoter       U6 promoter: RNA polymerase III promoter for human U6 snRNA
    351..426     +  misc_RNA       gRNA scaffold: guide RNA scaffold for the Streptococcus pyogenes CRISPR/Cas9 system
    530..1118    -  rep_origin     ori: high-copy-number ColE1/pMB1/pBR322/pUC origin of replication
   1289..2149    -  CDS            AmpR: β-lactamase; bla; confers resistance to ampicillin, carbenicillin, and related antibiotics
   2150..2254    -  promoter       AmpR promoter: bla
>Addgene plasmid #226986 | pUC19-U6-SpCas9_gRNA-OPA1-createR194G-A7-gRNA_(CJT89) | addgene full sequence | sequence record 451252 | Addgene NGS Result
GACGTCGCTAGCTGTACAAAAAAGCAGGCTTTAAAGGAACCAATTCAGTCGACTGGATCCGGTACCAAGG
TCGGGCAGGAAGAGGGCCTATTTCCCATGATTCCTTCATATTTGCATATACGATACAAGGCTGTTAGAGA
GATAATTAGAATTAATTTGACTGTAAACACAAAGATATTAGTACAAAATACGTGACGTAGAAAGTAATAA
TTTCTTGGGTAGTTTGCAGTTTTAAAATTATGTTTTAAAATGGACTATCATATGCTTACCGTAACTTGAA
AGTATTTCGATTTCTTGGCTTTATATATCTTGTGGAAAGGACGAAACACCGCGTTTAGAGCAACAGATCG
GTTTTAGAGCTAGAAATAGCAAGTTAAAATAAGGCTAGTCCGTTATCAACTTGAAAAAGTGGCACCGAGT
CGGTGCTTTTTTTAAGCTTGGGCCGCTCGAGGTACCTCTCTACATATGACATGTGAGCAAAAGGCCAGCA
AAAGGCCAGGAACCGTAAAAAGGCCGCGTTGCTGGCGTTTTTCCATAGGCTCCGCCCCCCTGACGAGCAT
CACAAAAATCGACGCTCAAGTCAGAGGTGGCGAAACCCGACAGGACTATAAAGATACCAGGCGTTTCCCC
CTGGAAGCTCCCTCGTGCGCTCTCCTGTTCCGACCCTGCCGCTTACCGGATACCTGTCCGCCTTTCTCCC
TTCGGGAAGCGTGGCGCTTTCTCATAGCTCACGCTGTAGGTATCTCAGTTCGGTGTAGGTCGTTCGCTCC
AAGCTGGGCTGTGTGCACGAACCCCCCGTTCAGCCCGACCGCTGCGCCTTATCCGGTAACTATCGTCTTG
AGTCCAACCCGGTAAGACACGACTTATCGCCACTGGCAGCAGCCACTGGTAACAGGATTAGCAGAGCGAG
GTATGTAGGCGGTGCTACAGAGTTCTTGAAGTGGTGGCCTAACTACGGCTACACTAGAAGAACAGTATTT
GGTATCTGCGCTCTGCTGAAGCCAGTTACCTTCGGAAAAAGAGTTGGTAGCTCTTGATCCGGCAAACAAA
CCACCGCTGGTAGCGGTGGTTTTTTTGTTTGCAAGCAGCAGATTACGCGCAGAAAAAAAGGATCTCAAGA
AGATCCTTTGATCTTTTCTACGGGGTCTGACGCTCAGTGGAACGAAAACTCACGTTAAGGGATTTTGGTC
ATGAGATTATCAAAAAGGATCTTCACCTAGATCCTTTTAAATTAAAAATGAAGTTTTAAATCAATCTAAA
GTATATATGAGTAAACTTGGTCTGACAGTTACCAATGCTTAATCAGTGAGGCACCTATCTCAGCGATCTG
TCTATTTCGTTCATCCATAGTTGCCTGACTCCCCGTCGTGTAGATAACTACGATACGGGAGGGCTTACCA
TCTGGCCCCAGTGCTGCAATGATACCGCGAGACCCACGCTCACCGGCTCCAGATTTATCAGCAATAAACC
AGCCAGCCGGAAGGGCCGAGCGCAGAAGTGGTCCTGCAACTTTATCCGCCTCCATCCAGTCTATTAATTG
TTGCCGGGAAGCTAGAGTAAGTAGTTCGCCAGTTAATAGTTTGCGCAACGTTGTTGCCATTGCTACAGGC
ATCGTGGTGTCACGCTCGTCGTTTGGTATGGCTTCATTCAGCTCCGGTTCCCAACGATCAAGGCGAGTTA
CATGATCCCCCATGTTGTGCAAAAAAGCGGTTAGCTCCTTCGGTCCTCCGATCGTTGTCAGAAGTAAGTT
GGCCGCAGTGTTATCACTCATGGTTATGGCAGCACTGCATAATTCTCTTACTGTCATGCCATCCGTAAGA
TGCTTTTCTGTGACTGGTGAGTACTCAACCAAGTCATTCTGAGAATAGTGTATGCGGCGACCGAGTTGCT
CTTGCCCGGCGTCAATACGGGATAATACCGCGCCACATAGCAGAACTTTAAAAGTGCTCATCATTGGAAA
ACGTTCTTCGGGGCGAAAACTCTCAAGGATCTTACCGCTGTTGAGATCCAGTTCGATGTAACCCACTCGT
GCACCCAACTGATCTTCAGCATCTTTTACTTTCACCAGCGTTTCTGGGTGAGCAAAAACAGGAAGGCAAA
ATGCCGCAAAAAAGGGAATAAGGGCGACACGGAAATGTTGAATACTCATACTCTTCCTTTTTCAATATTA
TTGAAGCATTTATCAGGGTTATTGTCTCATGAGCGGATACATATTTGAATGTATTTAGAAAAATAAACAA
ATAGGGGTTCCGCGCACATTTCCCCGAAAAGTGCCACCT
